>Addgene plasmid #201400 | pT2/Col1a1/GFP4_Seq 1.1 | addgene full sequence | sequence record 394266 | Addgene NGS Result
CACCTG
[34 nt withheld, positions 7-40]
A
[89 nt withheld, positions 42-130]
C
[91 nt withheld, positions 132-222]
A
[49 nt withheld, positions 224-272]
CCTTTGACGTTGGAGTCCACGTTCTTT
[37 nt withheld, positions 300-336]
ACCCTATCTCGGTCTATTCTTTTGATTTATAAGGGATTTTGCCGATTTCGGCCTATTGGTTAAAAAATGA
GCTGATTTAACAAAAATTTAACGCGAATTTTAACAAAATATTAACGCTTACAATTTCCATTCGCCATTCA
GGCTGCGCAACTGTTGGGAAGGGCGATCGGTGCGGGCCTCTTCGCTATTACGCCAGCTGGCGAAAGGGGG
ATGTGCTGCAAGGCGATTAAGTTGGGTAACGCCAGGGTTTTCCCAGTCACGACGTTGTAAAACGACGGCC
AGTGAGCGCGCGTAATACGACTCACTATAGGGCGAATTGGAGCTCGGATCCCTATACAGTTGAAGTCGGA
AGTTTACATACACTTAAGTTGGAGTCATTAAAACTCGTTTTTCAACTACTCCACAAATTTCTTGTTAACA
AACAATAGTTTTGGCAAGTCAGTTAGGACATCTACTTTGTGCATGACACAAGTCATTTTTCCAACAATTG
TTTACAGACAGATTATTTCACTTATAATTCACTGTATCACAATTCCAGTGGGTCAGAAGTTTACATACAC
TAAGTTGACTGTGCCTTTAAACAGCTTGGAAAATTCCAGAAAATGATGTCATGGCTTTAGAAGCTTGATC
TGAAGCCTATAGAGTACGAGCCATAGATAAAATAAAAGATTTTATTTAGTCTCCAGAAAAAGGGGGGAAT
GAAAGACCCCACCTGTAGGTTTGGCAAGCTAGCTTAAGTAACGCCATTTTGCAAGGCATGGAAAATACAT
AACTGAGAATAGAGAAGTTCAGATCAAGGTTAGGAACAGAGAGACAGCAGAATATGGGCCAAACAGGATA
TCTGTGGTAAGCAGTTCCTGCCCCGGCTCAGGGCCAAGAACAGATGGTCCCCAGATGCGGTCCCGCCCTC
AGCAGTTTCTAGAGAACCATCAGATGTTTCCAGGGTGCCCCAAGGACCTGAAATGACCCTGTGCCTTATT
TGAACTAACCAATCAGTTCGCTTCTCGCTTCTGTTCGCGCGCTTCTGCTCCCCGAGCTCAATAAAAGAGC
CCACAACCCCTCACTCGGCGCGCCAGTCCTCCGATAGACTGCGTCGCCCGGGTACCCGTATTCCCAATAA
AGCCTCTTGCTGTTTGCATCCGAATCGTGGACTCGCTGATCCTTGGGAGGGTCTCCTCAGATTGATTGAC
TGCCCACCTCGGGGGTCTTTCATTTGGAGGTTCCACCGAGATTTGGAGACCCCTGCCCAGGGACCACCGA
CCCCCCCGCCGGGAGGTAAGCTGGCCAGCGGTCGTTTCGTGTCTGTCTCTGTCTTTGTGCGTGTTTGTGC
CGGCATCTAATGTTTGCGCCTGCGTCTGTACTAGTTAGCTAACTAGCTCTGTATCTGGCGGACCCGTGGT
GGAACTGACGAGTTCTGAACACCCGGCCGCAACCCTGGGAGACGTCCCAGGGACTTTGGGGGCCGTTTTT
GTGGCCCGACCTGAGGAAGGGAGTCGATGTGGAATCCGACCCCGTCAGGATATGTGGTTCTGGTAGGAGA
CGAGAACCTAAAACAGTTCCCGCCTCCGTCTGAATTTTTGCTTTCGGTTTGGAACCGAAGCCGCGCGTCT
TGTCTGCTGCAGCGCTGCAGCATCGTTCTGTGTTGTCTCTGTCTGACTGTGTTTCTGTATTTGTCTGAAA
ATTAGGGCCAGACTGTTACCACTCCCTTAAGTTTGACCTTAGGTCACTGGAAAGATGTCGAGCGGATCGC
TCACAACCAGTCGGTAGATGTCAAGAAGAGACGTTGGGTTACCTTCTGCTCTGCAGAATGGCCAACCTTT
AACGTCGGATGGCCGCGAGACGGCACCTTTAACCGAGACCTCATCACCCAGGTTAAGATCAAGGTCTTTT
CACCTGGCCCGCATGGACACCCAGACCAGGTCCCCTACATCGTGACCTGGGAAGCCTTGGCTTTTGACCC
CCCTCCCTGGGTCAAGCCCTTTGTACACCCTAAGCCTCCGCCTCCTCTTCCTCCATCCGCCCCGTCTCTC
CCCCTTGAACCTCCTCGTTCGACCCCGCCTCGATCCTCCCTTTATCCAGCCCTCACTCCTTCTCTAGGCG
CCGGAATTAGATCTCTCGACTAGGGATAACAGGGTAATTGTTTGAATGAGGCTTCAGTACTTTACAGAAT
CGTTGCCTGCACATCTTGGAAACACTTGCTGGGATTACTTCTTCAGGTTAACCCAACAGAAGGCTCGAGA
AGGTATATTGCTGTTGACAGTGAGCGCCCTGGTGATACTGGTGTTAAATAGTGAAGCCACAGATGTATTT
AACACCAGTATCACCAGGGTGCCTACTGCCTCGGAATTCAAGGGGCTACTTTAGGAGCAATTATCTTGTT
TACTAAAACTGAATACCTTGCTATCTCTTTGATACATTTTTACAAAGCTGAATTAAAATGGTATAAATTA
AATCACTTTTTTCAATTCGCCAGCACAGTGGTCGACCCTGTGGAATGTGTGTCAGTTAGGGTGTGGAAAG
TCCCCAGGCTCCCCAGCAGGCAGAAGTATGCAAAGCATGCATCTCAATTAGTCAGCAACCAGGTGTGGAA
AGTCCCCAGGCTCCCCAGCAGGCAGAAGTATGCAAAGCATGCATCTCAATTAGTCAGCAACCATAGTCCC
GCCCCTAACTCCGCCCATCCCGCCCCTAACTCCGCCCAGTTCCGCCCATTCTCCGCCCCATGGCTGACTA
ATTTTTTTTATTTATGCAGAGGCCGAGGCCGCCTCGGCCTCTGAGCTATTCCAGAAGTAGTGAGGAGGCT
TTTTTGGAGGCCTAGGCTTTTGCAAAAAGCTCATGGTGAGCAAGGGCGAGGAGCTGTTCACCGGGGTGGT
GCCCATCCTGGTCGAGCTGGACGGCGACGTAAACGGCCACAAGTTCAGCGTGTCTGGCGAGGGCGAGGGC
GATGCCACCTACGGCAAGCTGACCCTGAAGTTCATCTGCACCACCGGCAAGCTGCCCGTGCCCTGGCCCA
CCCTCGTGACCACCCTGACCTACGGCGTGCAGTGCTTCAGCCGCTACCCCGACCACATGAAGCAGCACGA
CTTCTTCAAGTCCGCCATGCCCGAAGGCTACGTCCAGGAGCGCACCATCTTCTTCAAGGACGACGGCAAC
TACAAGACCCGCGCCGAGGTGAAGTTCGAGGGCGACACCCTGGTGAACCGCATCGAGCTGAAGGGCATCG
ACTTCAAGGAGGACGGCAACATCCTGGGGCACAAGCTGGAGTACAACTACAACAGCCACAACGTCTATAT
CATGGCCGACAAGCAGAAGAACGGCATCAAGGCGAACTTCAAGATCCGCCACAACATCGAGGACGGCAGC
GTGCAGCTCGCCGACCACTACCAGCAGAACACCCCCATCGGCGACGGCCCCGTGCTGCTGCCCGACAACC
ACTACCTGAGCACCCAGTCCGCCCTGAGCAAAGACCCCAACGAGAAGCGCGATCACATGGTCCTGCTGGA
GTTCGTGACCGCCGCCGGGATCACTCTCGGCATGGACGAGCTGTACAAGTAATGAATTAATTAAGAATTA
TCAAGCTTATCGATAAAATAAAAGATTTTATTTAGTCTCCAGAAAAAGGGGGGAATGAAAGACCCCACCT
GTAGGTTTGGCAAGCTAGCTTAAGTAACGCCATTTTGCAAGGCATGGAAAATACATAACTGAGAATAGAG
AAGTTCAGATCAAGGTTAGGAACAGAGAGACAGCAGAATATGGGCCAAACAGGATATCTGTGGTAAGCAG
TTCCTGCCCCGGCTCAGGGCCAAGAACAGATGGTCCCCAGATGCGGTCCCGCCCTCAGCAGTTTCTAGAG
AACCATCAGATGTTTCCAGGGTGCCCCAAGGACCTGAAATGACCCTGTGCCTTATTTGAACTAACCAATC
AGTTCGCTTCTCGCTTCTGTTCGCGCGCTTCTGCTCCCCGAGCTCAATAAAAGAGCCCACAACCCCTCAC
TCGGCGCGCCAGTCCTCCGATAGACTGCGTCGCCCGGGTACCCGTGTATCCAATAAACCCTCTTGCAGTT
GCATCCGACTTGTGGTCTCGCTGTTCCTTGGGAGGGTCTCCTCTGAGTGATTGACTACCCGTCAGCGGGG
GTCTTTCATGGGTAACAGTTTCTTGAAGTTGGAGAACAACATTCTGAGGGTAGGAGTCGAATATTAAGTA
ATCCTGACTCAATTAGCCACTGTTTTGAATCCACATACTCCAATACTCCTGAAATAGTTCATTATGGACA
GCGCAGAAAGAGCTGGGGAGAATTGTGAAATTGTTATCCGCTCACAATTCCACACAACATACGAGCCGGA
AGCATAAAGTGTAAAGCCTGGGGTGCCTAATGAGTGAGCTAACTCACATTAATTGCGTTGCGCTCACTGC
CCGCTTTCCAGTCGGGAAACCTGTCGTGCCAGATCCATGGACTTCACTAGTGCGCGCGGCCGCTCTAGAT
GGCCAGATCTAGCTTGTGGAAGGCTACTCGAAATGTTTGACCCAAGTTAAACAATTTAAAGGCAATGCTA
CCAAATACTAATTGAGTGTATGTAAACTTCTGACCCACTGGGAATGTGATGAAAGAAATAAAAGCTGAAA
TGAATCATTCTCTCTACTATTATTCTGATATTTCACATTCTTAAAATAAAGTGGTGATCCTAACTGACCT
AAGACAGGGAATTTTTACTAGGATTAAATGTCAGGAATTGTGAAAAAGTGAGTTTAAATGTATTTGGCTA
AGGTGTATGTAAACTTCCGACTTCAACTGTATAGGGATCCTCTAGCTAGAGTCGACCTCGCGGGGGGGCC
CGGTACCCAGCTTTTGTTCCCTTTAGTGAGGGTTAATTGCGCGCTTGGCGTAATCATGGTCATAGCTGTT
TCCTGTGTGAAATTGTTATCCGCTCACAATTCCACACAACATACGAGCCGGAAGCATAAAGTGTAAAGCC
TGGGGTGCCTAATGAGTGAGCTAACTCACATTAATTGCGTTGCGCTCACTGCCCGCTTTCCAGTCGGGAA
ACCTGTCGTGCCAGCTGCATTAATGAATCGGCCAACGCGCGGGGAGAGGCGGTTTGCGTATTGGGCGCTC
TTCCGCTTCCTCGCTCACTGACTCGCTGCGCTCGGTCGTTCGGCTGCGGCGAGCGGTATCAGCTCACTCA
AAGGCGGTAATACGGTTATCCACAGAATCAGGGGATAACGCAGGAAAGAACATGTGAGCAAAAGGCCAGC
AAAAGGCCAGGAACCGTAAAAAGGCCGCGTTGCTGGCGTTTTTCCATAGGCTCCGCCCCCCTGACGAGCA
TCACAAAAATCGACGCTCAAGTCAGAGGTGGCGAAACCCGACAGGACTATAAAGATACCAGGCGTTTCCC
CCTGGAAGCTCCCTCGTGCGCTCTCCTGTTCCGACCCTGCCGCTTACCGGATACCTGTCCGCCTTTCTCC
CTTCGGGAACCGTGGCGCTTTCTCATAGCTCACGCTGTAGGTATCTCAGTTCGGTGTAGGTCGTTCGCTC
CAAGCTGGGCTGTGTGCACGAACCCCCCGTTCAGCCCGACCGCTGCGCCTTATCCGGTAACTATCGTCTT
GAGTCCAACCCGGTAAGACACGACTTATCGCCACTGGCAGCAGCCACTGGTAACAGGATTAGCAGAGCGA
GGTATGTAGGCGGTGCTACAGAGTTCTTGAAGTGGTGGCCTAACTACGGCTACACTAGAAGAACAGTATT
TGGTATCTGCGCTCTGCTGAAGCCAGTTACCTTCGGAAAAAGAGTTGGTAGCTCTTGATCCGGCAAACAA
ACCACCGCTGGTAGCGGTGGTTTTTTTGTTTGCAAGCAGCAGATTACGCGCAGAAAAAAAGGATCTCAAG
AAGATCCTTTGATCTTTTCTACGGGGTCTGACGCTCAGTGGAACGAAAACTCACGTTAAGGGATTTTGGT
CATGAGATTATCAAAAAGGATCTTCACCTAGATCCTTTTAAATTAAAAATGAAGTTTTAAATCAATCTAA
AGTATATATGAGTAAACTTGGTCTGACAGTTACCAATGCTTAATCAGTGAGGCACCTATCTCAGCGATCT
GTCTATTTCGTTCATCCATAGTTGCCTGACTCCCCGTCGTGTAGATAACTACGATACGGGAGGGCTTACC
ATCTGGCCCCAGTGCTGCAATGATACCGCGAGACCCACGCTCACCGGCTCCAGATTTATCAGCAATAAAC
CAGCCAGCCGGAAGGGCCGAGCGCAGAAGTGGTCCTGCAACTTTATCCGCCTCCATCCAGTCTATTAATT
GTTGCCGGGAAGCTAGAGTAAGTAGTTCGCCAGTTAATAGTTTGCGCAACGTTGTTGCCATTGCTACAGG
CATCGTGGTGTCACGCTCGTCGTTTGGTATGGCTTCATTCAGCTCCGGTTCCCAACGATCAAGGCGAGTT
ACATGATCCCCCATGTTGTGCAAAAAAGCGGTTAGCTCCTTCGGTCCTCCGATCGTTGTCAGAAGTAACT
TGGCCGCAGTGTTATCACTCATGGTTATGGCAGCACTGCATAATTCTCTTACTGTCATGCCATCCGTAAG
ATGCTTTTCTGTGACTGGTGAGTACTCAACCAAGTCATTCTGAGAATAGTGTATGCGGCGACCGAGTTGC
TCTTGCCCGGCGTCAATACGGGATAATACCGCGCCACATAGCAGAACTTTAAAAGTGCTCATCATTGGAA
AACGTTCTTCGGGGCGAAAACTCTCAAGGATCTTACCGCTGTTGAGATCCAGTTCGATGTAACCCACTCG
TGCACCCAACTGATCTTCAGCATCTTTTACTTTCACCAGCGTTTCTGGGTGAGCAAAAACAGGAAGGCAA
AATGCCGCAAAAAAGGGAATAAGGGCGACACGGAAATGTTGAATACTCATACTCTTCCTTTTTCAATATT
ATTGAAGCATTTATCAGGGTTATTGTCTCATGAGCGGATACATATTTGAATGTATTTAGAAAAATAAACA
AATAGGGGTTCCGCGCACATTTCCCCGAAAAGTGC
Features (pLannotate 1.2.2; 26 found; start..end, strand, type, name):
      7..462     +  rep_origin     f1 ori (sequence partly withheld): f1 bacteriophage origin of replication; arrow indicates direction of (+) strand synthesis
    466..621     -  CDS            lacZα (fragment): LacZα fragment of β-galactosidase; lacZ fragment
    629..647     +  promoter       T7 promoter: promoter for bacteriophage T7 RNA polymerase
   1034..1550    +  LTR            5' LTR: 5' long terminal repeat from murine embryonic stem cell virus
   1614..1955    +  misc_feature   MESV Ψ: packaging signal of murine embryonic stem cell virus
   2022..2438    +  CDS            gag (truncated): truncated Moloney murine leukemia virus (MMLV) gag gene lacking the start codon
   2478..2571    +  ncRNA          5' miR-30a: sequence upstream of the 71-nt precursor of the human miR-30a microRNA (Zeng et al., 2002) miRNA
   2683..2795    +  ncRNA          3' miR-30a: sequence downstream of the 71-nt precursor of the human miR-30a microRNA (Zeng et al., 2002) miRNA
   2833..3162    +  promoter       SV40 promoter: SV40 enhancer and early promoter
   3169..3888    +  CDS            EGFP: the original enhanced GFP (Yang et al., 1996) mammalian codon-optimized
   3905..3921    +  misc_feature   MCS (fragment): pBluescript multiple cloning site
   3961..4475    +  LTR            3' LTR: 3' long terminal repeat from murine embryonic stem cell virus
   4637..4653    -  protein_bind   lac operator: The lac repressor binds to the lac operator to inhibit transcription in E. coli. This inhibition can be relieved by adding lactose or isopropyl-β-D-thiogalactopyranoside (IPTG). lac repressor encoded by lacI
   4661..4691    -  promoter       lac promoter: promoter for the E. coli lac operon
   4706..4727    -  protein_bind   CAP binding site: CAP binding activates transcription in the presence of cAMP. E. coli catabolite activator protein
   4740..4778    -  CDS            lacI (fragment): lac repressor; lacI; The lac repressor binds to the lac operator to inhibit transcription in E. coli. This inhibition can be relieved by adding lactose or isopropyl-β-D-thiogalactopyranoside (IPTG).
   4827..4896    +  CDS            SB100X (fragment): hyperactive variant of the Sleeping Beauty transposase (Mátés et al., 2009)
   5147..5173    +  misc_feature   MCS (fragment): pBluescript multiple cloning site
   5186..5204    -  promoter       T3 promoter: promoter for bacteriophage T3 RNA polymerase
   5249..5265    -  protein_bind   lac operator: The lac repressor binds to the lac operator to inhibit transcription in E. coli. This inhibition can be relieved by adding lactose or isopropyl-β-D-thiogalactopyranoside (IPTG). lac repressor encoded by lacI
   5273..5303    -  promoter       lac promoter: promoter for the E. coli lac operon
   5318..5339    -  protein_bind   CAP binding site: CAP binding activates transcription in the presence of cAMP. E. coli catabolite activator protein
   5352..5444    -  CDS            lacI (fragment): lac repressor; lacI; The lac repressor binds to the lac operator to inhibit transcription in E. coli. This inhibition can be relieved by adding lactose or isopropyl-β-D-thiogalactopyranoside (IPTG).
   5627..6215    -  rep_origin     ori: high-copy-number ColE1/pMB1/pBR322/pUC origin of replication
   6386..7246    -  CDS            AmpR: β-lactamase; bla; confers resistance to ampicillin, carbenicillin, and related antibiotics
   7247..7351    -  promoter       AmpR promoter: bla
