[The description below was written by a language model from this plasmid's Addgene catalogue record and pLannotate feature annotations shown in this document.]
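Description:
pT2/Col1a1/GFP4_Seq 1.1 is a mammalian expression plasmid built on the pT2 Sleeping Beauty transposon backbone and designed to knock down mouse collagen type I alpha 1 (Col1a1). It is propagated in E. coli as a high-copy plasmid through a ColE1/pUC-type origin with ampicillin selection (AmpR under its own bla promoter). It also carries pBluescript-derived remnants, including an f1 origin, lacZα and lac regulatory fragments, and T7 and T3 promoters. The catalogue entry states that the construct has the inverted repeats needed for Sleeping Beauty transposition. The automated annotation does not label these repeats explicitly. It shows only a short fragment matching the SB100X transposase, so a functional transposase would have to be supplied from a separate source.

The payload appears to be a cassette lifted from an MSCV-type retroviral shRNA vector. A murine embryonic stem cell virus 5' LTR, Ψ packaging signal and truncated gag lie upstream of human miR-30a 5' and 3' flanking sequences. The gap between these flanks corresponds to the Col1a1-targeting hairpin, giving a miR-30-embedded shRNA that is processed through the endogenous microRNA pathway. The promoter driving the shRNA is not stated in the record, though the layout suggests transcription from the 5' LTR. Downstream, an SV40 enhancer/early promoter drives EGFP, which marks cells carrying the cassette, and a 3' LTR closes the unit.

When co-delivered with a transposase, the cassette can integrate into the genome for stable Col1a1 knockdown with fluorescent tracking. The associated publication concerns glioma heterogeneity and identifies COL1A1 as a target for disrupting tumour progression.
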