Addgene plasmid #201400: pT2/Col1a1/GFP4_Seq 1.1
Purpose: Knockdown of Collagen Type 1 alpha 1. Construct has inverted repeats to be used in Sleeping Beauty transposon system.
Depositing lab: Maria Castro. Depositing organization: University of Michigan. Publication: Spatiotemporal analysis of glioma heterogeneity reveals COL1A1 as an actionable target to disrupt tumor progression. Comba A, Faisal SM, Dunn PJ, Argento AE, Hollon TC, Al-Holou WN, Varela ML, Zamler DB, Quass GL, Apostolides PF, Abel C 2nd, Brown CE, Kish PE, Kahana A, Kleer CG, Motsch S, Castro MG, Lowenstein PR. Nat Commun. 2022 Jun 24;13(1):3606. doi: 10.1038/s41467-022-31340-1. PubMed 35750880.
Backbone
  Vector backbone: pT2
  Vector type: Mammalian Expression
Growth in bacteria
  Bacterial resistance: Ampicillin, 100 μg/mL
  Growth temperature: 37°C
  Growth strain: NEB Stable
  Copy number: High Copy
Gene/Insert
  Gene/Insert name: COL1A1
  gRNA/shRNA sequence: TCGAGAAGGTATATTGCTGTTGACAGTGAGCGCCCTGGTGATACTGGTGTTAAATAGTGAAGCCACAGATGTATTTAACACCAGTATCACCAGGGTGCCTACTGCCTCGG
  Species: M. musculus (mouse)
  Cloning method: Restriction Enzyme; 5′ cloning site unknown (unknown if destroyed)
Terms and licenses: Academic/Nonprofit Terms; Industry Terms: Not Available to Industry
How to cite: pT2/Col1a1/GFP4_Seq 1.1 was a gift from Maria Castro (Addgene plasmid # 201400 ; http://n2t.net/addgene:201400 ; RRID:Addgene_201400)
